Addgene plasmid #219759: pNK7189
Purpose: Vector for expression At4CL2 in mammalian cells (HEK293NT)
Depositing lab: Karen Sarkisyan. Depositing organization: Light Bio. Publication: A hybrid pathway for self-sustained luminescence. Palkina KA, Karataeva TA, Perfilov MM, Fakhranurova LI, Markina NM, Somermeyer LG, Garcia-Perez E, Vazquez-Vilar M, Rodriguez-Rodriguez M, Vazquez-Vilriales V, Shakhova ES, Mitiouchkina T, Belozerova OA, Kovalchuk SI, Alekberova A, Malyshevskaia AK, Bugaeva EN, Guglya EB, Balakireva A, Sytov N, Bezlikhotnova A, Boldyreva DI, Babenko VV, Kondrashov FA, Choob VV, Orzaez D, Yampolsky IV, Mishin AS, Sarkisyan KS. Sci Adv. 2024 Mar 8;10(10):eadk1992. doi: 10.1126/sciadv.adk1992. Epub 2024 Mar 8. PubMed 38457503.
Backbone
  Vector backbone: Vector AF-cidar
  Backbone size w/o insert (bp): 3632
  Vector type: Mammalian Expression
Growth in bacteria
  Bacterial resistance: Kanamycin, 50 μg/mL
  Growth temperature: 37°C
  Growth strain: DH5alpha
  Copy number: High Copy
Gene/Insert
  Gene/Insert name: At4CL2
  Species: A. thaliana (mustard weed)
  Insert size (bp): 1677
  Promoter: pEF1
  Cloning method: Restriction Enzyme; 5′ cloning site unknown (unknown if destroyed); 3′ cloning site unknown (unknown if destroyed)
  Sequencing primers: 5′ N/A
Terms and licenses: Academic/Nonprofit Terms; Industry Terms: Not Available to Industry
How to cite: pNK7189 was a gift from Karen Sarkisyan (Addgene plasmid # 219759 ; http://n2t.net/addgene:219759 ; RRID:Addgene_219759)
