[The description below was written by a language model from this plasmid's Addgene catalogue record and pLannotate feature annotations shown in this document.]
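Description:
pNK7189 is a mammalian expression plasmid of about 5.3 kb, built on a backbone recorded as "Vector AF-cidar". BioBrick prefix and suffix sequences and flanking bacterial transcription terminators (including a his operon terminator) show that the backbone derives from a modular, standardised assembly system. It is propagated in E. coli at high copy through a ColE1/pUC-type origin and selected with kanamycin via an aph(3')-Ia aminoglycoside phosphotransferase gene. No dedicated mammalian selection cassette or episomal replication element is annotated, which suggests transient transfection, although the record does not say this explicitly.

The payload is a single transcription unit. The strong constitutive human EF-1α promoter drives the coding sequence of Arabidopsis thaliana 4-coumarate:CoA ligase 2 (At4CL2), followed by the bovine growth hormone polyadenylation signal. 4CL2 converts hydroxy- and methoxy-substituted cinnamic acids into their CoA thioesters, an activation step that feeds phenylpropanoid metabolism in plants. No epitope tag, reporter or fusion partner is annotated on the open reading frame. A short fragment matching SV40 small t antigen sits just upstream of the promoter; it is most likely a remnant of part assembly rather than a functional coding element.

The stated purpose is expression of At4CL2 in mammalian cells, specifically HEK293NT. The associated publication concerns a hybrid pathway for self-sustained luminescence, so the plasmid was presumably used to supply the CoA-ligase activity alongside other pathway enzymes in cultured cells. The record does not detail which partner constructs it is combined with.
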