Features (pLannotate 1.2.2; 10 found; start..end, strand, type, name):
     18..84      +  CDS            small t antigen (fragment): SV40 (simian virus 40) small t antigen
     91..1269    +  promoter       EF-1α promoter: strong constitutive promoter for human elongation factor EF-1α
   1271..2938    +  CDS            4CL2: 4CL2_ARATH - Experimental evidence at protein level: Swiss-Prot protein existence level 1. Produces CoA thioesters of a variety of hydroxy- and methoxy- substituted cinnamic acids, which are used to synthesize several phenylpropanoid-derived compounds, including anthocyanins, flavonoids, isoflavonoids, coumarins, lignin, suberin and wall-bound phenolics. From Arabidopsis thaliana (Mouse-ear cress).
   2968..3079    +  polyA_signal   bGH poly(A) signal: bovine growth hormone polyadenylation signal
   3092..3112    +  misc_feature   BioBrick suffix: universal suffix for all parts
   3113..3170    +  terminator     his operon terminator: This putative transcriptin terminator from the E. coli his operon has a 2-bp deletion introduced during synthesis. Its efficiency has not been determined.
   3365..3953    -  rep_origin     ori: high-copy-number ColE1/pMB1/pBR322/pUC origin of replication
   4186..5001    -  CDS            KanR: aminoglycoside phosphotransferase; aph(3')-Ia; confers resistance to kanamycin in bacteria or G418 (Geneticin®) in eukaryotes
   5228..5271    -  terminator     bacterial terminator: putative bacterial transcription terminator
   5274..5295    +  misc_feature   BioBrick prefix: BioBrick prefix for parts that do not start with "ATG"
>Addgene plasmid #219759 | pNK7189 | addgene full sequence | sequence record 438205 | Addgene NGS Result
GGAGAAGCTTTGCAAAGATGGATAAAGTTTTAAACAGAGAGGAATCTTTGCAGCTAATGGACCTTCTAGG
TCTTGAAAGGAGTGGGAATTGGCTCCGGTGCCCGTCAGTGGGCAGAGCGCACATCGCCCACAGTCCCCGA
GAAGTTGGGGGGAGGGGTCGGCAATTGAACCGGTGCCTAGAGAAGGTGGCGCGGGGTAAACTGGGAAAGT
GATGTCGTGTACTGGCTCCGCCTTTTTCCCGAGGGTGGGGGAGAACCGTATATAAGTGCAGTAGTCGCCG
TGAACGTTCTTTTTCGCAACGGGTTTGCCGCCAGAACACAGGTAAGTGCCGTGTGTGGTTCCCGCGGGCC
TGGCCTCTTTACGGGTTATGGCCCTTGCGTGCCTTGAATTACTTCCACCTGGCTGCAGTACGTGATTCTT
GATCCCGAGCTTCGGGTTGGAAGTGGGTGGGAGAGTTCGAGGCCTTGCGCTTAAGGAGCCCCTTCGCCTC
GTGCTTGAGTTGAGGCCTGGCCTGGGCGCTGGGGCCGCCGCGTGCGAATCTGGTGGCACCTTCGCGCCTG
TCTCGCTGCTTTCGATAAGTCTCTAGCCATTTAAAATTTTTGATGACCTGCTGCGACGCTTTTTTTCTGG
CAAGATAGTCTTGTAAATGCGGGCCAAGATCTGCACACTGGTATTTCGGTTTTTGGGGCCGCGGGCGGCG
ACGGGGCCCGTGCGTCCCAGCGCACATGTTCGGCGAGGCGGGGCCTGCGAGCGCGGCCACCGAGAATCGG
ACGGGGGTAGTCTCAAGCTGGCCGGCCTGCTCTGGTGCCTGGCCTCGCGCCGCCGTGTATCGCCCCGCCC
TGGGCGGCAAGGCTGGCCCGGTCGGCACCAGTTGCGTGAGCGGAAAGATGGCCGCTTCCCGGCCCTGCTG
CAGGGAGCTCAAAATGGAGGACGCGGCGCTCGGGAGAGCGGGCGGGTGAGTCACCCACACAAAGGAAAAG
GGCCTTTCCGTCCTCAGCCGTCGCTTCATGTGACTCCACGGAGTACCGGGCGCCGTCCAGGCACCTCGAT
TAGTTCTCGAGCTTTTGGAGTACGTCGTCTTTAGGTTGGGGGGAGGGGTTTTATGCGATGGAGTTTCCCC
ACACTGAGTGGGTGGAGACTGAAGTTAGGCCAGCTTGGCACTTGATGTAATTCTCCTTGGAATTTGCCCT
TTTTGAGTTTGGATCTTGGTTCATTCTCAAGCCTCAGACAGTGGTTCAAAGTTTTTTTCTTCCATTTCAG
GTGTCGTGAAATGACCACGCAAGATGTAATAGTAAATGATCAAAATGATCAAAAGCAATGTTCCAATGAC
GTTATCTTCCGATCACGTTTACCCGATATATATATTCCCAATCATTTGCCCCTGCACGATTACATTTTTG
AGAATATATCCGAGTTTGCCGCCAAACCTTGCCTCATCAACGGGCCGACAGGAGAAGTCTATACGTACGC
AGACGTCCATGTCACAAGCCGAAAACTGGCTGCTGGGCTCCATAACTTAGGCGTTAAGCAACACGACGTA
GTCATGATTTTGCTTCCAAACTCTCCGGAAGTTGTACTTACTTTCTTGGCCGCTTCCTTCATCGGCGCCA
TTACAACCTCCGCCAATCCCTTCTTCACTCCGGCAGAAATTTCCAAACAGGCTAAGGCTTCCGCAGCTAA
ATTGATCGTAACACAGTCACGATATGTTGACAAAATTAAGAACCTCCAGAATGATGGCGTCTTGATAGTA
ACTACTGATTCTGACGCAATTCCAGAGAACTGTTTGAGGTTTTCAGAGTTGACACAAAGTGAAGAACCCC
GTGTCGACTCTATTCCAGAGAAAATTTCCCCCGAGGATGTCGTTGCTCTGCCGTTTTCATCTGGTACCAC
AGGGCTGCCAAAGGGTGTAATGCTCACGCACAAAGGACTTGTGACTTCTGTCGCTCAACAGGTCGATGGG
GAAAATCCAAACCTCTACTTCAACCGTGATGATGTGATTCTCTGCGTCTTGCCAATGTTCCACATTTACG
CCCTCAACTCAATAATGCTTTGCTCCTTGAGAGTGGGAGCCACAATACTCATTATGCCTAAGTTTGAGAT
TACACTTCTCCTCGAACAGATACAACGATGTAAGGTAACTGTCGCTATGGTGGTGCCACCGATAGTGTTG
GCCATAGCAAAGTCCCCGGAGACAGAGAAATATGACTTATCTTCAGTGAGAATGGTAAAGTCTGGAGCAG
CACCTCTTGGTAAAGAATTAGAGGATGCCATATCCGCCAAATTTCCTAATGCCAAGTTAGGTCAGGGGTA
CGGCATGACGGAAGCTGGTCCGGTTTTGGCAATGTCTCTCGGCTTTGCTAAGGAGCCTTTTCCCGTGAAG
TCCGGCGCATGTGGAACGGTTGTGCGAAATGCAGAGATGAAGATTCTCGATCCGGACACAGGCGACTCAT
TACCGCGTAACAAGCCAGGAGAGATATGTATAAGAGGGAACCAGATCATGAAGGGTTATCTGAATGATCC
GCTGGCTACTGCTTCTACTATAGACAAAGATGGTTGGCTCCATACGGGGGATGTCGGCTTTATCGATGAT
GACGATGAATTATTTATCGTCGATAGGCTCAAAGAGCTCATCAAGTACAAAGGATTTCAAGTCGCACCTG
CCGAATTGGAATCCTTGTTGATAGGTCACCCTGAAATAAACGACGTAGCTGTGGTAGCCATGAAAGAAGA
AGATGCTGGGGAGGTTCCCGTTGCCTTTGTTGTCAGGTCCAAGGACAGCAACATTAGTGAGGACGAAATC
AAACAATTTGTATCCAAACAGGTCGTATTCTATAAACGTATCAATAAAGTATTCTTTACGGACTCTATTC
CAAAAGCACCGAGCGGCAAGATATTAAGAAAAGACCTGCGAGCCAGGTTGGCAAACGGGTTGATGAACTC
AGGTAGTTAACTAGCTTAGTTAACTAGCTGTGCCTTCTAGTTGCCAGCCATCTGTTGTTTGCCCCTCCCC
CGTGCCTTCCTTGACCCTGGAAGGTGCCACTCCCACTGTCCTTTCCTAATAAAATGAGGAAATTGCATCC
GCTATGTCTTCTACTAGTAGCGGCCGCTGCAGTCCGGCAAAAAAGGGCAAGGTGTCACCACCCTGCCCTT
TTTCTTTAAAACCGAAAAGATTACTTCGCGTTATGCAGGCTTCCTCGCTCACTGACTCGCTGCGCTCGGT
CGTTCGGCTGCGGCGAGCGGTATCAGCTCACTCAAAGGCGGTAATACGGTTATCCACAGAATCAGGGGAT
AACGCAGGAAAGAACATGTGAGCAAAAGGCCAGCAAAAGGCCAGGAACCGTAAAAAGGCCGCGTTGCTGG
CGTTTTTCCACAGGCTCCGCCCCCCTGACGAGCATCACAAAAATCGACGCTCAAGTCAGAGGTGGCGAAA
CCCGACAGGACTATAAAGATACCAGGCGTTTCCCCCTGGAAGCTCCCTCGTGCGCTCTCCTGTTCCGACC
CTGCCGCTTACCGGATACCTGTCCGCCTTTCTCCCTTCGGGAAGCGTGGCGCTTTCTCATAGCTCACGCT
GTAGGTATCTCAGTTCGGTGTAGGTCGTTCGCTCCAAGCTGGGCTGTGTGCACGAACCCCCCGTTCAGCC
CGACCGCTGCGCCTTATCCGGTAACTATCGTCTTGAGTCCAACCCGGTAAGACACGACTTATCGCCACTG
GCAGCAGCCACTGGTAACAGGATTAGCAGAGCGAGGTATGTAGGCGGTGCTACAGAGTTCTTGAAGTGGT
GGCCTAACTACGGCTACACTAGAAGAACAGTATTTGGTATCTGCGCTCTGCTGAAGCCAGTTACCTTCGG
AAAAAGAGTTGGTAGCTCTTGATCCGGCAAACAAACCACCGCTGGTAGCGGTGGTTTTTTTGTTTGCAAG
CAGCAGATTACGCGCAGAAAAAAAGGATCTCAAGAAGATCCTTTGATCTTTTCTACGGGGTCTGACGCTC
AGTGGAACGAAAACTCACGTTAAGGGATTTTGGTCATGAGATTATCAAAAAGGATCTTCACCTAGATCCT
TTTAAATTAAAAATGAAGTTTTAAATCAATCTAAAGTATATATGAGTAAACTTGGTCTGACAGCTCGAGT
CCCGTCAAGTCAGCGTAATGCTCTGCCAGTGTTACAACCAATTAACCAATTCTGATTAGAAAAACTCATC
GAGCATCAAATGAAACTGCAATTTATTCATATCAGGATTATCAATACCATATTTTTGAAAAAGCCGTTTC
TGTAATGAAGGAGAAAACTCACCGAGGCAGTTCCATAGGATGGCAAGATCCTGGTATCGGTCTGCGATTC
CGACTCGTCCAACATCAATACAACCTATTAATTTCCCCTCGTCAAAAATAAGGTTATCAAGTGAGAAATC
ACCATGAGTGACGACTGAATCCGGTGAGAATGGCAAAAGCTTATGCATTTCTTTCCAGACTTGTTCAACA
GGCCAGCCATTACGCTCGTCATCAAAATCACTCGCATCAACCAAACCGTTATTCATTCGTGATTGCGCCT
GAGCGAGACGAAATACGCGATCGCTGTTAAAAGGACAATTACAAACAGGAATCGAATGCAACCGGCGCAG
GAACACTGCCAGCGCATCAACAATATTTTCACCTGAATCAGGATATTCTTCTAATACCTGGAATGCTGTT
TTCCCGGGGATCGCAGTGGTGAGTAACCATGCATCATCAGGAGTACGGATAAAATGCTTGATGGTCGGAA
GAGGCATAAATTCCGTCAGCCAGTTTAGTCTGACCATCTCATCTGTAACATCATTGGCAACGCTACCTTT
GCCATGTTTCAGAAACAACTCTGGCGCATCGGGCTTCCCATACAATCGATAGATTGTCGCACCTGATTGC
CCGACATTATCGCGAGCCCATTTATACCCATATAAATCAGCATCCATGTTGGAATTTAATCGCGGCCTGG
AGCAAGACGTTTCCCGTTGAATATGGCTCATAACACCCCTTGTATTACTGTTTATGTAAGCAGACAGTTT
TATTGTTCATGATGATATATTTTTATCTTGTGCAATGTAACATCAGAGATTTTGAGACACAACGTGGCTT
TGTTGAATAAATCGAACTTTTGCTGAGTTGAAGGATCAGCTCGAGTGCCACTTGACGTCTAAGAAACCAT
TATTATCATGACATTAACCTATAAAAATAGGCGTATCACGAGGCAGAATTTCAGATAAAAAAAATCCTTA
GCTTTCGCTAAGGATGATTTCTGGAATTCGCGGCCGCTTCTAGAGACTAGTGGAAGACAT
